>Addgene plasmid #148072 | pAc5.1B-lambdaN-HA-DmPAN2-F99E-dsRNAres_Y | depositor full sequence | sequence record 290519 | Full Sequence
CTTCAAGGAATTAATTCTATATTCTAAAAACACAAATGATACTTCTAAAAAAAATCATGAATGGCATCAA
CTCTGAATCAAATCTTTGCAGATGCACCTACTTCTCATTTCCACTGTCACATCATTTTTCCAGATCTCGC
TGCCTGTTATGTGGCCCACAAACCAAGACACGTTTTATGGCCATTAAAGCTGGCTGATCGTCGCCAAACA
CCAAATACATATCAATATGTACATTCGAGAAAGAAGCGATCAAAGAAGCGTCTTCGGGCGAGTAGGAGAA
TGCGGAGGAGAAGGAGAACGAGCTGATCTAGTATCTCTCCACAATCCAATGCCAACTGACCAACTGGCCA
TATTCGGAGCAATTTGAAGCCAATTTCCATCGCCTGGCGATCGCTCCATTCTTGGCTATATGTTTTTCAC
CGTTCCCGGGGCCATTTTCAAAGACTCGTCGGTAAGATAAGATTGTGTCACTCGCTGTCTCTCTTCATTT
GTCGAAGAATGCTGAGGAATTTCGCGATGACGTCGGCGAGTATTTTGAAGAATGAGAATAATTTGTATTT
ATACGAAAATCAGTTAGTGGAATTTTCTACAAAAACATGTTATCTATAGATAATTTTGTTGCAAAATATG
TTGACTATGACAAAGATTGTATGTATATACCTTTAATGTATTCTCATTTTCTTATGTATTTATAATGGCA
ATGATGATACTGATGATATTTTAAGATGATGCCAGACCACAGGCTGATTTCTGCGTCTTTTGCCGAACGC
AGTGCATGTGCGGTTGTTGTTTTTTGGAATAGTTTCAATTTTCGGACTGTCCGCTTTGATTTCAGTTTCT
TGGCTTATTCAAAAAGCAAAGTAAAGCCAAAAAAGCGAGATGGCAATACCAAATGCGGCAAAACGGTAGT
GGAAGGAAAGGGGTGCGGGGCAGCGGAAGGAAGGGTGGGGCGGGGCGTGGCGGGGTCTGTGGCTGGGCGC
GACGTCACCGACGTTGGAGCCACTCCTTTGACCATGTGTGCGTGTGTGTATTATTCGTGTCTCGCCACTC
GCCGGTTGTTTTTTTCTTTTTATCTCGCTCTCTCTAGCGCCATCTCGTACGCATGCTCAACGCACCGCAT
GTTGCCGTGTCCTTTATGCGTCATTTTGGCTCGAAATAGGCAATTATTTAAACAAAGATTAGTCAACGAA
AACGCTAAAATAAATAAGTCTACAATATGGTTACTTATTGCCATGTGTGTGCAGCCAACGATAGCAACAA
AAGCAACAACACAGTGGCTTTCCCTCTTTCACTTTTTGTTTGCAAGCGCGTGCGAGCAAGACGGCACGAC
CGGCAAACGCAATTACGCTGACAAAGAGCAGACGAAGTTTTGGCCGAAAAACATCAAGGCGCCTGATACG
AATGCATTTGCAATAACAATTGCGATATTTAATATTGTTTATGAAGCTGTTTGACTTCAAAACACACAAA
AAAAAAAATAAAACAAATTATTTGAAAGAGAATTAGGAATCGGACAGCTTATCGTTACGGGCTAACAGCA
CACCGAGACGAAATAGCTTACCTGACGTCACAGCCTCTGGAAGAACTGCCGCCAAGCAGAGAGAGAGAGA
AAAAGAGGGAGAGCAGCTTAGACCGCATGTGCTTGTGTGTGAGGCGTCTCTCTCTTCGTCTCCTGTTTGC
GCAAACGCATAGACTGCACTGAGAAAATCGATTACCTATTTTTTATGAATGAATATTTGCACTATTACTA
TTCAAAACTATTAAGATAGCAATCACATTCAATAGCCAAATACTATACCACCTGAGCGATGCAACGAAAT
GATCAATTTGAGCAAAAATGCTGCATATTTAGGACGGCATCATTATAGAAATGCTTCTTGCTGTGTACTT
TTCTCTCGTCTGGCAGCTGTTTCGCCGTTATTGTTAAAACCGGCTTAAGTTAGGTGTGTTTTCTACGACT
AGTGATGCCCCTACTAGAAGATGTGTGTTGCACAAATGTCCCTGAATAACCAATTTGAAGTGCAGATAGC
AGTAAACGTAAGCTAATATGAATATTATTTAACTGTAATGTTTTAATATCGCTGGACATTACTAATAAAC
CCACTATAAACACATGTACATATGTATGTTTTGGCATACAATGAGTAGTTGGGGAAAAAATGTGTAAAAG
CACCGTGACCATCACAGCATAAAGATAACCAGCTGAAGTATCGAATATGAGTAACCCCCAAATTGAATCA
CATGCCGCAACTGATAGGACCCATGGAAGTACACTCTTCATGGCGATATACAAGACACACACAAGCACGA
ACACCCAGTTGCGGAGGAAATTCTCCGTAAATGAAAACCCAATCGGCGAACAATTCATACCCATATATGG
TAAAAGTTTTGAACGCGACTTGAGAGCGGAGAGCATTGCGGCTGATAAGGTTTTAGCGCTAAGCGGGCTT
TATAAAACGGGCTGCGGGACCAGTTTTCATATCACTACCGTTTGAGTTCTTGTGCTGTGTGGATACTCCT
CCCGACACAAAGCCGCTCCATCAGCCAGCAGTCGTCTAATCCAGAGACCCCGGATCGGGGTACCAACATG
GACGCACAAACACGACGACGTGAGCGTCGCGCTGAGAAACAAGCTCAATGGAAAGCTGCAAACGGTGGAT
CTCCTCCACATATGGCTTACCCATACGATGTTCCAGATTACGCTCCTCCAAGCTTGAATTCTGCAGATAT
CATGGACTATGTCTACTGTGGAACGGATCCGATTGGAGCTAGCGAGGATATCCTGTCCGTGTACGATGCC
GGCAGTGCCCCCGGCAATGGTCATTTCAGCCCGTCCTTTAACGGCTTTAATATTGGAACGACGGACCCCG
AGTACGTCGAACTGGTCCCGGTCCTGGCTGATGGAGGTGAACATTTTGGAGTGAGCTCCGTCGCCTTTGA
TGATTATGAGGAATTGTTGTGGATGGGAAATCAAGGAGGACATGTGACCAGCTATTATACCAATAGCATG
CAAAAATATACCAGCGAGCAAGTGCATGCTACGGATATCGTCCGTGATATTAGCACGTTGGATAGCGGCG
TCTTGGCCCTGACCCAAACGAGCTTGCGCCACCAAATTCGTCGCGGCTTGCCGAAATTCACGTTTAAGAG
CAATAATATGAAAGAAATGGTCTCCATGTTGCAACTGTCGCCCCACCGCTTGGTGATGGCTGGCTTGCAA
GATGAACTGATTGATTTTGATTTGCGTACCCTGAAAGAGACGCGTATTGAACACGTCGGCGCTGGAGGCT
GTACCGTCTTGCGTAAAAACTCGCGCTACTTGTTCGCTGGAGATCAATTGGGCACCGTTACCCTGCGTGA
TTTGAATTCCTTGTCCGTGCAACATACCATTAAAACCCATACGAATATTCTGAGCGATTTTTCCGTGCAA
GGCAACTTGCTGATTAGTTGTGGCTACAGCGGAAGGCAAAATAACCTGGCCATCGACCGCTTCCTAATGG
TCTACGATCTGCGCATGCTGCGCCTGATCGCGCCCATTCAAGTGATGATTGATCCGCAGATGTTGAAGTT
CCTGCCATCGCTGACATCCCAACTGGCCGTCGTGTCCAGCTACGGCCAGGTTCAGCTGGTGGACACTGTG
GAGCTCAGCGAGCCGCGAGTATCCATGTACCAGATCAACACCAACGGCAGCCAGTGCCTCAGCTTCGACA
TTAGCTCCTCTTCACAGGCCATGGCATTTGGGGACCAGTCGGGCCACATCAACATGATTGCCGCTGTACA
AACGCCTCAGCCGCAGTTCAATCTCTACTCGCGAAGCACAGAGTTTGCGGACGTGGTGCCACAGCTGCCG
ATGGTCTCCATTACGGACACCAACTTTCCGCTATCGTCGGTCATGCTACCGCACTTGACGACGGGCACAC
AATGGTTCTCAGATTGGCCGGAGGAACTGCTGCGCTACCGCTACCACAGACCCAAGACCATTGATCCCGA
AGTGCTGAGCAACATGAAAATGCAGGGACCGATTGGATACTCGCCAAACCCACGCACCGCCCGTCGTAAT
CAAATTCCGTACGTGATTGAGCAGGGCGGCGTGTGCAGTCCGAACGGAAATGGAACTGCGGCGGCGACCA
AGGCGGAGAACGGTGTGAAAATCATTCCACGGCGGTATCGCAAAGTCGAGCTGAAGTACACGAAGCTGGG
CACCCAGGACTTTGACTTTGACCAGCATAATCAAACATGTTTCGCGGGGCTGGAGGCAACGCTACCGAAC
TCCTACTGCAATGCTATGCTACAGATTTTGTATTTCACCGACGCGCTTCGCGTGAAGCTGCTGGAGCATT
CGTGCATCAAGGAGTTTTGCCTGTCCTGCGAACTAGGGTTCCTCTTCAACATGCTGGATAAAAGTACCGC
TTCTTCACCTTGCCAGGCCAGCAATTTCCTGCGATCTTTCCGCACTGTGCCAGAGGCCTCGGCACTGGGA
TTGATTCTCACCGACCGCTCATCGAACGTCAATCTAATATCGCTGATACAGAACTGGAACCGATTCATTT
TGCATCAAATGCATTACGAAATATTCGATTCTAGCAAGAACGCATCCACCTACAGCGGATCTGTGCAAAC
ATCAACGAACGCGGAAAACGCGGGCTCTTCAGAAACAAGTGGCTCCTCGGACCTTTACGATTCCATAAGT
GATGAGAACTCCAAGGAGGACGATCGGGAACGCAGTAAGATCAACGCAGAAACTGACATCAGTAAGATCT
TTGGGACCAAGCAAATCTGTATAAACCGCTGCATCAAATGCCAAGAAGAGAAGATAAAGGAAAGCATTCT
ACTTGCCTGCAATTTGTCGTATCCCAACCACATCAAAGATAGTGATCAGTATTTCAACTTTGGCACCATT
TTGAAGCGATCTCTCAGCTCCGAGAAGAGTATTCAGGCCTTCTGCGAGAGATGTAAGAAGTTTTCGCCAA
CCAATCAGAGCGTGAAGGTGACTTCGCTTCCGCAAATTCTGTCCATTAACTGTGGCCTCAACAACGAAAA
AGACATTACCTTCCTGAAGCGCCAGCTCAATCGCTGCAGCGAAAAGACGACTGTTGATGCGGCCGCTTCC
TTGAGCACAAGCAAGCCGTGTCGATATGGAGCCAACTGTTCGCGAAGTGACTGCCATTTCATGCATCCGG
ATCGAAAATCTCCATCGCACACAAGCCAACCGAATGCTGTCAACAATTCTCCCAATGGACGCCAAAAGTC
CTGGTTTCCCCTTACATTTACTATGGGCATCAATGACCAAGGTGAGGTGCAGGTGCAAACTCAATCAGAT
GCAAGCAGTGGCAAATCGGAACAGGAGGAGGAAACGGAAAAGCCACCAACAAAGGGCTTGGACAACAATC
GGATGTACGCGCTGCATGCCGTGGTGTGCCAAGTCGATGATGGTACCCAAAAGAACTTGGTATCGTTGAT
AAATGTGCAGCGGCCATACCACACCATGAAACTGGCTGAATCTGCAGATGACCCTCAGAGTCAATGGTAT
ATTTTTAATGATTTTAGCATATCGCCCGTTTCGCCACAAGAATCGGTATGGTTCACATTGGATTGGAAAG
TTCCTTGCATACTCTTCTACAGACACGTAGAGGATGACTCTGAGTCTGCTAGTACTACTAGCTCGACCGT
CACGGAAAGTGAAGAAACCATTCCATCAGAGAGCAGCAGCGGCTCGCCAACAAATCTATCCAACCCTTTT
CTAGAGGAAATTGTGAGTCCTATGCTAGGCAACTTAAGTGCAGACGCCACGCTGCAGCCCCTGCAGTCAG
ATGAAATGCCGCAGTCGGGTGATCTGGTCGCAATGGATGCCGAGTTCGTTACCCTAAATCCAGAGGAAAA
TGAGATTCGCCCGGATGGCAAAACGGCGACCATTAAGCCATGCCACATGAGTGTGGCCCGGATTTCATGT
ATACGAGGACAAGGCCCGGCTGAAGGAGTTCCATTCATGGACGATTACATATCCACCCAGGAGAAGGTCG
TGGACTACCTAACTCAGTTCTCGGGAATCAAGCCTGGCGACTTGGACGCTAACTTCAGCAAAAAGCGACT
GACTGCCTTGAAGTACTCATACCAGAAATTAAAATACCTCGTTGACGTAGGAGTAATATTTGTCGGACAT
GGTCTGAAGAACGACTTTAGGGTCATAAACATCTATGTACCGTCGGAGCAGATAATAGATACGGTGCACC
TGTTTCACATGCCACATCATCGCATGGTTTCCCTAAGATTTCTAGCCTGGCATTTCTTGGGTACTAAGAT
TCAGTCCGAGACGCACGACTCCATCGAAGATGCACGGACCACTCTGCAGCTCTACAAGCACTATTTGAAG
CTGCAGGAGGAGAAGAAGTTTGCCAACGCTCTCAAGAATCTTTACGAACGCGGAAAGCAGCTGCAGTGGA
AGGTTCCAGAGGACTGACCGCGGTTCGAAGGTAAGCCTATCCCTAACCCTCTCCTCGGTCTCGATTCTAC
GCGTACCGGTCATCATCACCATCACCATTGAGTTTAAACCCGCTGATCAGCCTCGACTGTGCCTTCTAAG
GCCTGAGCTCGCTGATCAGCCTCGATCGAGGATCCAGACATGATAAGATACATTGATGAGTTTGGACAAA
CCACAACTAGAATGCAGTGAAAAAAATGCTTTATTTGTGAAATTTGTGATGCTATTGCTTTATTTGTAAC
CATTATAAGCTGCAATAAACAAGTTAACAACAACAATTGCATTCATTTTATGTTTCAGGTTCAGGGGGAG
GTGTGGGAGGTTTTTTAAAGCAAGTAAAACCTCTACAAATGTGGTATGGCTGATTATGATCAGTCGACCG
ATGCCCTTGAGAGCCTTCAACCCAGTCAGCTCCTTCCGGTGGGCGCGGGGCATGACTATCGTCGCCGCAC
TTATGACTGTCTTCTTTATCATGCAACTCGTAGGACAGGTGCCGGCAGCGCTCTGGGTCATTTTCGGCGA
GGACCGCTTTCGCTGGAGCGCGACGATGATCGGCCTGTCGCTTGCGGTATTCGGAATCTTGCACGCCCTC
GCTCAAGCCTTCGTCACTGGTCCCGCCACCAAACGTTTCGGCGAGAAGCAGGCCATTATCGCCGGCATGG
CGGCCGACGCGCTGGGCTACGTCTTGCTGGCGTTCGCGACGCGAGGCTGGATGGCCTTCCCCATTATGAT
TCTTCTCGCTTCCGGCGGCATCGGGATGCCCGCGTTGCAGGCCATGCTGTCCAGGCAGGTAGATGACGAC
CATCAGGGACAGCTTCAAGGATCGCTCGCGGCTCTTACCAGCCAGCAAAAGGCCAGGAACCGTAAAAAGG
CCGCGTTGCTGGCGTTTTTCCATAGGCTCCGCCCCCCTGACGAGCATCACAAAAATCGACGCTCAAGTCA
GAGGTGGCGAAACCCGACAGGACTATAAAGATACCAGGCGTTTCCCCCTGGAAGCTCCCTCGTGCGCTCT
CCTGTTCCGACCCTGCCGCTTACCGGATACCTGTCCGCCTTTCTCCCTTCGGGAAGCGTGGCGCTTTCTC
AATGCTCACGCTGTAGGTATCTCAGTTCGGTGTAGGTCGTTCGCTCCAAGCTGGGCTGTGTGCACGAACC
CCCCGTTCAGCCCGACCGCTGCGCCTTATCCGGTAACTATCGTCTTGAGTCCAACCCGGTAAGACACGAC
TTATCGCCACTGGCAGCAGCCACTGGTAACAGGATTAGCAGAGCGAGGTATGTAGGCGGTGCTACAGAGT
TCTTGAAGTGGTGGCCTAACTACGGCTACACTAGAAGGACAGTATTTGGTATCTGCGCTCTGCTGAAGCC
AGTTACCTTCGGAAAAAGAGTTGGTAGCTCTTGATCCGGCAAACAAACCACCGCTGGTAGCGGTGGTTTT
TTTGTTTGCAAGCAGCAGATTACGCGCAGAAAAAAAGGATCTCAAGAAGATCCTTTGATCTTTTCTACGG
GGTCTGACGCTCAGTGGAACGAAAACTCACGTTAAGGGATTTTGGTCATGAGATTATCAAAAAGGATCTT
CACCTAGATCCTTTTAAATTAAAAATGAAGTTTTAAATCAATCTAAAGTATATATGAGTAAACTTGGTCT
GACAGTTACCAATGCTTAATCAGTGAGGCACCTATCTCAGCGATCTGTCTATTTCGTTCATCCATAGTTG
CCTGACTCCCCGTCGTGTAGATAACTACGATACGGGAGGGCTTACCATCTGGCCCCAGTGCTGCAATGAT
ACCGCGAGACCCACGCTCACCGGCTCCAGATTTATCAGCAATAAACCAGCCAGCCGGAAGGGCCGAGCGC
AGAAGTGGTCCTGCAACTTTATCCGCCTCCATCCAGTCTATTAATTGTTGCCGGGAAGCTAGAGTAAGTA
GTTCGCCAGTTAATAGTTTGCGCAACGTTGTTGCCATTGCTGCAGGCATCGTGGTGTCACGCTCGTCGTT
TGGTATGGCTTCATTCAGCTCCGGTTCCCAACGATCAAGGCGAGTTACATGATCCCCCATGTTGTGCAAA
AAAGCGGTTAGCTCCTTCGGTCCTCCGATCGTTGTCAGAAGTAAGTTGGCCGCAGTGTTATCACTCATGG
TTATGGCAGCACTGCATAATTCTCTTACTGTCATGCCATCCGTAAGATGCTTTTCTGTGACTGGTGAGTA
CTCAACCAAGTCATTCTGAGAATAGTGTATGCGGCGACCGAGTTGCTCTTGCCCGGCGTCAACACGGGAT
AATACCGCGCCACATAGCAGAACTTTAAAAGTGCTCATCATTGGAAAACGTTCTTCGGGGCGAAAACTCT
CAAGGATCTTACCGCTGTTGAGATCCAGTTCGATGTAACCCACTCGTGCACCCAACTGATCTTCAGCATC
TTTTACTTTCACCAGCGTTTCTGGGTGAGCAAAAACAGGAAGGCAAAATGCCGCAAAAAAGGGAATAAGG
GCGACACGGAAATGTTGAATACTCATACTCTTCCTTTTTCAATATTATTGAAGCATTTATCAGGGTTATT
GTCTCATGAGCGGATACATATTTGAATGTATTTAGAAAAATAAACAAATAGGGGTTCCGCGCACATTTCC
CCGAAAAGTGCCACCTGACGTCTAAGAAACCATTATTATCATGACATTAACCTATAAAAATAGGCGTATC
ACGAGGCCCTTTCGT
Features (pLannotate 1.2.2; 11 found; start..end, strand, type, name):
     56..2568    +  promoter       Ac5 promoter: Drosophila melanogaster actin 5C promoter
   2588..2653    +  CDS            N (fragment): REGN_LAMBD - Experimental evidence at protein level: Swiss-Prot protein existence level 1. Plays a role as a transcriptional antitermination factor that allows the virus to initiate its lytic phase. Activates expression of the delayed viral early genes by modifying host RNA polymerase (RNAP) into a form that is resistant to termination signals. This antitermination function requires the host NusA protein which serves to stabilize the interaction between antitermination protein N and host RNA polymerase. From Escherichia phage lambda (Bacteriophage lambda).
   2678..2704    +  CDS            3xHA (fragment): three tandem HA epitope tags
   2732..6454    +  CDS            PAN2: PAN2_DROME - Experimental evidence at protein level: Swiss-Prot protein existence level 1. Catalytic subunit of the poly(A)-nuclease (PAN) deadenylation complex, one of two cytoplasmic mRNA deadenylases involved in general and miRNA-mediated mRNA turnover. PAN specifically shortens poly(A) tails of RNA and the activity is stimulated by poly(A)-binding protein (PABP). PAN deadenylation is followed by rapid degradation of the shortened mRNA tails by the CCR4-NOT complex. Deadenylated mRNAs are then degraded by two alternative mechanisms, namely exosome-mediated 3'-5' exonucleolytic degradation,
   6470..6511    +  CDS            V5 tag: epitope tag from simian virus 5
   6611..6745    -  polyA_signal   SV40 poly(A) signal: SV40 polyadenylation signal
   6768..6852    -  CDS            large T antigen (fragment): large T antigen from SV40 (simian virus 40)
   6853..7323    +  CDS            TcR (fragment): tetracycline efflux protein; tet; confers resistance to tetracycline
   7367..7955    -  rep_origin     ori: high-copy-number ColE1/pMB1/pBR322/pUC origin of replication
   8126..8986    -  CDS            AmpR: β-lactamase; bla; confers resistance to ampicillin, carbenicillin, and related antibiotics
   8987..9091    -  promoter       AmpR promoter: bla
