[The description below was written by a language model from this plasmid's Addgene catalogue record and pLannotate feature annotations shown in this document.]
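Description:
pAc5.1B-lambdaN-HA-DmPAN2-F99E-dsRNAres_Y is a 9.2 kb insect expression plasmid for producing a tagged mutant form of Drosophila melanogaster PAN2, the catalytic subunit of the PAN2–PAN3 poly(A) nuclease complex that shortens mRNA poly(A) tails. The catalogue lists the backbone as unknown, although the name points to the pAc5.1B series. Consistent with this, the annotated features show the Drosophila actin 5C (Ac5) promoter, which gives strong constitutive expression in fly cell lines, followed downstream by an SV40 polyadenylation signal. For propagation in E. coli the plasmid carries a ColE1/pUC-type origin and a β-lactamase gene with its own promoter for ampicillin selection. The record lists it as low copy, even though the origin is annotated as a high-copy type. Short fragments of a tetracycline resistance gene and SV40 large T antigen are also detected and appear to be non-functional backbone remnants.

The open reading frame begins with a fragment of the bacteriophage lambda N protein, followed by an HA epitope (annotated as a partial match to a 3xHA tag) and then the PAN2 coding sequence. The lambda N peptide binds boxB RNA hairpins, so it is commonly used to tether a fusion protein artificially to a boxB-bearing reporter mRNA, while HA allows detection or immunoprecipitation. A V5 tag sequence lies just after the PAN2 ORF, but the record does not indicate whether it is translated in frame. According to the name, the insert carries an F99E substitution and is "dsRNAres", implying the coding sequence was altered to resist a dsRNA used to knock down endogenous PAN2, as in complementation experiments. The record does not state the exact changes or the effect of the mutation. The associated study concerns PAN3-mediated recruitment of PAN2 in mRNA deadenylation and decay.
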