Addgene plasmid #148072: pAc5.1B-lambdaN-HA-DmPAN2-F99E-dsRNAres_Y
Purpose: Insect Expression of DmPAN2-F99E-dsRNAres
Depositing lab: Elisa Izaurralde. Depositing organization: Max Planck Institute for Developmental Biology. Publication: An asymmetric PAN3 dimer recruits a single PAN2 exonuclease to mediate mRNA deadenylation and decay. Jonas S, Christie M, Peter D, Bhandari D, Loh B, Huntzinger E, Weichenrieder O, Izaurralde E. Nat Struct Mol Biol. 2014 Jul;21(7):599-608. doi: 10.1038/nsmb.2837. Epub 2014 Jun 1. PubMed 24880343.
Backbone
  Vector backbone: Unknown
  Vector type: Insect Expression
Growth in bacteria
  Bacterial resistance: Ampicillin, 100 μg/mL
  Growth temperature: 37°C
  Growth strain: DH5alpha
  Copy number: Low Copy
Gene/Insert
  Gene/Insert name: DmPAN2-F99E-dsRNAres
  Species: D. melanogaster (fly)
  Entrez Gene: PAN2 (a.k.a. Dmel_CG8232, A1Z7K9, CG8232, Dmel\CG8232, Pan2, pan2)
  Cloning method: Unknown
Terms and licenses: Academic/Nonprofit Terms; Industry Terms: Not Available to Industry
Depositor comments: ORF extracted from NCBI: LP04771 Plasmids from this collection were made available to the research community and donated after the lab closed. Please note that the sequence provided by the depositing laboratory may be theoretical/predicted or based on Sanger sequencing results. There may be discrepancies between sequencing results obtained by Addgene and the depositor sequence. If an Addgene verified sequence is not available, please contact before placing your order to request that our lab fully sequence the plasmid.
How to cite: pAc5.1B-lambdaN-HA-DmPAN2-F99E-dsRNAres_Y was a gift from Elisa Izaurralde (Addgene plasmid # 148072 ; http://n2t.net/addgene:148072 ; RRID:Addgene_148072)
